Addgene plasmid #36379: pSMP-MeCP2_3
Depositing lab: George Daley. Depositing organization: Boston Children's Hospital. Publication: Chromatin-modifying enzymes as modulators of reprogramming. Onder TT, Kara N, Cherry A, Sinha AU, Zhu N, Bernt KM, Cahan P, Marcarci BO, Unternaehrer J, Gupta PB, Lander ES, Armstrong SA, Daley GQ. Nature. 2012 Mar 4;483(7391):598-602. doi: 10.1038/nature10953. PubMed 22388813.
Backbone
  Vector backbone: pSMP
  Backbone manufacturer: Steve Elledge
  Backbone size w/o insert (bp): 6699
  Vector type: Mammalian Expression, Retroviral, RNAi
  Selectable markers: Puromycin
Growth in bacteria
  Bacterial resistance: Ampicillin, 100 μg/mL
  Growth temperature: 30°C
  Growth strain: Stbl3
  Copy number: High Copy
Gene/Insert
  Gene/Insert name: MeCP2
  gRNA/shRNA sequence: CTGATTATATCCAGTAACA
  Species: H. sapiens (human)
  Entrez Gene: MECP2 (a.k.a. AUTSX3, MRX16, MRX79, MRXS13, MRXSL, PPMX, RS, RTS, RTT)
  Cloning method: Restriction Enzyme; 5′ cloning site XhoI (not destroyed); 3′ cloning site EcoRI (not destroyed)
  Sequencing primers: 5′ pSMP-F
Terms and licenses: Academic/Nonprofit Terms; Industry Terms: Not Available to Industry
How to cite: pSMP-MeCP2_3 was a gift from George Daley (Addgene plasmid # 36379 ; http://n2t.net/addgene:36379 ; RRID:Addgene_36379)
