[The description below was written by a language model from this plasmid's Addgene catalogue record.]
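Description:
pSMP-MeCP2_3 is a retroviral RNAi plasmid built on the pSMP backbone (about 6.7 kb without insert) and designed to knock down human MECP2, the gene encoding methyl-CpG binding protein 2, in mammalian cells. It is propagated in bacteria as a high-copy plasmid under ampicillin selection. The record lists a recombination-deficient host strain, as is commonly chosen for retroviral plasmids whose repeated terminal sequences can be prone to rearrangement. In mammalian cells, the vector confers puromycin resistance, which allows enrichment of stably transduced populations after the plasmid has been packaged into retroviral particles and delivered by infection.

The payload is a short hairpin RNA directed against a 19-nucleotide target in the human MECP2 transcript, cloned by restriction digestion between XhoI and EcoRI sites, both of which are retained so the hairpin cassette can be excised or exchanged. The "_3" suffix suggests it is one of several independent hairpins against the same gene, though the record does not say so. The record also does not state which promoter drives the hairpin, whether the hairpin sits in a microRNA-type scaffold, or what regulatory element controls the puromycin marker, and no feature table is available to confirm the LTRs, packaging signal or origin of replication.

The associated publication concerns chromatin-modifying enzymes as modulators of reprogramming, which indicates that this construct was used for loss-of-function testing of MECP2 among chromatin-related factors in that context. More generally, it suits stable, selectable depletion of MECP2 in human cells that can be transduced with retrovirus.
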