>Addgene plasmid #36379 | pSMP-MeCP2_3 | depositor partial sequence | sequence record 45536 | hairpin
TGCTGTTGACAGTGAGCGACCTGATTATATCCAGTAACACTAGTGAAGCCACAGATGTAGTGTTACTGGA
TATAATCAGGGTGCCTACTGCCTCGGA
