>Addgene plasmid #36379 | pSMP-MeCP2_3 | addgene partial sequence | sequence record 46628 | pSMP-F (5' TACATCGTGACCTGGGAAG 3')
AGCCCTTTGTCACCCTAAGCCTCCGCCTCCTCTTCCTCCATCCGCCCCGTCTCTCCCCCTTGAACCTCCT
CGTTCGACCCCGCCTCGATCCTCCCTTTATCCAGCCCTCACTCCTTCTCTAGGCGCCGGAATTAGATCTC
TCGACTAGGGATAACAGGGTAATTGTTTGAATGAGGCTTCAGTACTTTACAGAATCGTTGCCTGCACATC
TTGGAAACACTTGCTGGGATTACTTCTTCAGGTTAACCCAACAGAAGGCTCGAGAAGGTATATTGCTGTT
GACAGTGAGCGACCTGATTATATCCAGTAACACTAGTGAAGCCACAGATGTAGTGTTACTGGATATAATC
AGGGTGCCTACTGCCTCGGAATTCAAGGGGCTACTTTAGGAGCAATTATCTTGTTTACTAAAACTGAATA
CCTTGCTATCTCTTTGATACATTTTTACAAAGCTGAATTAAAATGGTATAAATTAAATCACTTTTTTCAA
TTGGAAGACTAATGCGTTTAAACACGCGGCGACGCGTTCTACCGGGTAGGGGAGGCGCTTTTCCCAAGGC
AGTCTGGAGCATGCGCTTTAGCAGCCCCGCTGGGCACTTGGCGCTACACAAGTGGCCTCTGGCCTCGCAC
ACATTCCACATCCACCGGTAGGCGCCAACCGGCTCCGTTCTTTGGTGGCCCCTTCGCGCCACCTTCTACT
CCTCCCCTAGTCAGGAAGTTCCCCCCCGCCCCGCAGCTCGCGTCGTGCAGGACGTGACAAATGGAAGTAG
CACGTCTCACTAGTCTCGTGCAGATGGACAGCACCGCTGA
